>Addgene plasmid #244007 | pUPD3_RBS_RBS19 | addgene full sequence | sequence record 487838 | Addgene NGS Result
GGTCTCGCAAAGATAAGCAGGACCGGCGGCAATGCGAGACCACTCATCGCCCAATCACTAGTGAATTCGT
TCTATAGTGTCACCTAAATACCATAGAGCCGTTGGTCATAGCTGTTTCCTGTCCAGGCATCATGACACGG
TTATCCACAGAATCAGGGGATAACGCAGGAAAGAACATGTGAGCAAAAGGCCAGCAAAAGGCCAGGAACC
GTAAAAAGGCCGCGTTGCTGGCGTTTTTCCATAGGCTCCGCCCCCCTGACGAGCATCACAAAAATCGACG
CTCAAGTCAGAGGTGGCGAAACCCGACAGGACTATAAAGATACCAGGCGTTTCCCCCTGGAAGCTCCCTC
GTGCGCTCTCCTGTTCCGACCCTGCCGCTTACCGGATACCTGTCCGCCTTTCTCCCTTCGGGAAGCGTGG
CGCTTTCTCATAGCTCACGCTGTAGGTATCTCAGTTCGGTGTAGGTCGTTCGCTCCAAGCTGGGCTGTGT
GCACGAACCCCCCGTTCAGCCCGACCGCTGCGCCTTATCCGGTAACTATCGTCTTGAGTCCAACCCGGTA
AGACACGACTTATCGCCACTGGCAGCAGCCACTGGTAACAGGATTAGCAGAGCGAGGTATGTAGGCGGTG
CTACAGAGTTCTTGAAGTGGTGGCCTAACTACGGCTACACTAGAAGAACAGTATTTGGTATCTGCGCTCT
GCTGAAGCCAGTTACCTTCGGAAAAAGAGTTGGTAGCTCTTGATCCGGCAAACAAACCACCGCTGGTAGC
GGTGGTTTTTTTGTTTGCAAGCAGCAGATTACGCGCAGAAAAAAAGGATCTCAAGAAGATCCTTTGATCT
TTTCTACGGGGTCTGACGCTCAGTGGAACGAAAACTCACGTTAAGGGATTTTGGTCATGAGATTATCAAA
AAGGATCTTCACCTAGATCCTTTTGTGATGATCGGCACGTAAGAGGTTCCAACTTTCACCATAATGAAAT
AAGATCACTACCGGGCGTATTTTTTGAGTTATCGAGATTTTCAGGAGCTAAGGAAGCTAAAATGGAGAAA
AAAATCACTGGATATACCACCGTTGATATATCCCAATGGCATCGTAAAGAACATTTTGAGGCATTTCAGT
CAGTTGCTCAATGTACCTATAACCAGACCGTTCAGCTGGATATTACGGCCTTTTTAAAGACCGTAAAGAA
AAATAAGCACAAGTTTTATCCGGCCTTTATTCACATTCTTGCCCGCCTGATGAATGCTCATCCGGAATTC
CGTATGGCAATGAAAGACGGTGAGCTGGTGATATGGGATAGTGTTCACCCTTGTTACACCGTTTTCCATG
AGCAAACTGAAACGTTTTCATCGCTCTGGAGTGAATACCACGACGATTTCCGGCAGTTTCTACACATATA
TTCGCAAGATGTGGCGTGTTACGGTGAAAACCTGGCCTATTTCCCTAAAGGGTTTATTGAGAATATGTTT
TTCGTGTCAGCCAATCCCTGGGTGAGTTTCACCAGTTTTGATTTAAACGTGGCCAATATGGACAACTTCT
TCGCCCCCGTTTTCACCATGGGCAAATATTATACGCAAGGCGACAAGGTGCTGATGCCGCTGGCGATTCA
GGTTCATCATGCCGTTTGTGATGGCTTCCATGTCGGCAGAATGCTTAATGAATTACAACAGTACTGCGAT
GAGTGGCAGGGCGGGGCGTAATTTTTTTAAGGCAGTTATTGGTGCCCTTAAACGCCTGGTTGCTACGCCT
GAATAAGTGATAATAAGCGGATGAATGGCAGAAATTCGATGATAAGCTGTCAAACATGATGT
[125 nt withheld, positions 1813-1937]
C
[91 nt withheld, positions 1939-2029]
AGGGTGATGGTTCACGTAGTGGGCCAGCGCCCTGATAGACGGTTTTTCGCCCTTTGACGTTGGAGTCCAC
GTTCTTT
[37 nt withheld, positions 2107-2143]
ACCCTATCTCGGTCTATTCTTTTGATTTATAAGGGATTTTGCCGATTTCGGCCTATTGGTTAAAAAATGA
GCTGATTTAACAAAAATTTAACGCGAATTTTAACAAAATATTAACGCTTACAATTTTAACATTGTAGAAA
CGCATGTAAAACGACGGCCAGTGAATTGTAATACGACTCACTATAGGGTGAATTCCGCTTAGGACCTTAG
ATATTGATCTCAA
Features (pLannotate 1.2.2; 8 found; start..end, strand, type, name):
     71..89      -  promoter       SP6 promoter: promoter for bacteriophage SP6 RNA polymerase
    236..824     -  rep_origin     ori: high-copy-number ColE1/pMB1/pBR322/pUC origin of replication
    939..1041    +  promoter       cat promoter: promoter of the E. coli cat gene encoding chloramphenicol acetyltransferase
   1042..1698    +  CDS            cat: CAT_ECOLX - Experimental evidence at protein level: Swiss-Prot protein existence level 1. This enzyme is an effector of chloramphenicol resistance in bacteria. From Escherichia coli. This protein is used as a marker in many commonly used cloning vectors, such as pACYC184.
   1786..1803    -  promoter       tet promoter (fragment): E. coli promoter for tetracycline efflux protein gene
   1814..2269    +  rep_origin     f1 ori (sequence partly withheld): f1 bacteriophage origin of replication; arrow indicates direction of (+) strand synthesis
   2288..2309    -  CDS            lacZα (fragment): LacZα fragment of β-galactosidase; lacZ fragment
   2312..2330    +  promoter       T7 promoter: promoter for bacteriophage T7 RNA polymerase
