[The description below was written by a language model from this plasmid's Addgene catalogue record and pLannotate feature annotations shown in this document.]
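Description:
pUPD3_RBS_RBS19 is a small (about 2.4 kb) GoldenBraid2.0 part-domestication plasmid that stores a single synthetic ribosome binding site, RBS19, as a reusable building block. It belongs to a characterized GoldenBraid2.0 toolkit developed for E. coli and related enteric bacteria. The backbone is pUPD3, a universal part-donor vector. It replicates in E. coli from a high-copy ColE1/pUC-type origin and is selected with chloramphenicol through a cat gene driven by its native cat promoter. An f1 bacteriophage origin is also present, which in principle permits single-stranded DNA production with helper phage.

The payload is only 19 bp and was inserted by Golden Gate cloning. It is too short to have been picked up by the automated annotation, so it does not appear in the feature table. It presumably lies in the cloning region bracketed by the T7 and SP6 promoters, which face each other across the junction of the circular sequence. Only a short residual lacZα fragment remains next to the T7 promoter, consistent with a blue/white screening cassette having been displaced by the part, although the record does not say this explicitly. A short tet promoter fragment is also annotated and appears to be a backbone remnant.

Although it is catalogued as a bacterial expression vector, the plasmid carries no coding sequence other than the resistance marker and is not an expression construct by itself. In the GoldenBraid scheme, a level-0 part such as this is released by a type IIS restriction enzyme with standardized overhangs. It is then combined with promoter, coding sequence and terminator parts into transcriptional units, allowing users to choose translation initiation elements when building bacterial circuits. The record does not state the relative strength of RBS19.
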