Addgene plasmid #244007: pUPD3_RBS_RBS19
Purpose: GoldenBraid2.0 Ribosome binding site.
Depositing lab: Christophe Herman. Depositing organization: Baylor College of Medicine. Publication: GoldenBraid2.0 E. coli: a comprehensive and characterized toolkit for enterics. Cooke MB, Welch KT, Ramirez LD, Wen AX, Marciano DC, Herman C. Synth Biol (Oxf). 2025 Aug 14;10(1):ysaf015. doi: 10.1093/synbio/ysaf015. eCollection 2025. PubMed 40927394.
Backbone
  Vector backbone: pUPD3
  Vector type: Bacterial Expression
Growth in bacteria
  Bacterial resistance: Chloramphenicol, 25 μg/mL
  Growth temperature: 37°C
  Growth strain: DH5alpha
  Copy number: High Copy
Gene/Insert
  Gene/Insert name: RBS19
  Species: Synthetic
  Insert size (bp): 19
  Cloning method: Golden Gate
Terms and licenses: Academic/Nonprofit Terms; Industry Terms: Not Available to Industry
How to cite: pUPD3_RBS_RBS19 was a gift from Christophe Herman (Addgene plasmid # 244007 ; http://n2t.net/addgene:244007 ; RRID:Addgene_244007)
